Addgene plasmid #240099: PAX3::FOXO1ΔHD-2A-sfGFP
Purpose: human PAX3::FOXO1 with homeobox domain deletion in -2A-sfGFP backbone (Plasmid# 240099)
Depositing lab: Genevieve Kendall. Depositing organization: Research Institute at Nationwide Children's Hospital. Publication: Rhabdomyosarcoma fusion oncoprotein initially pioneers a neural signature in vivo. Kucinski J, Tallan A, Taslim C, Vontell AM, Silvius KM, Wang M, Cannon MV, Stanton BZ, Kendall GC. Cell Rep. 2025 Jul 22;44(7):115923. doi: 10.1016/j.celrep.2025.115923. Epub 2025 Jul 3. PubMed 40614256.
Backbone
  Vector backbone: pCS2+MCS-P2A-sfGFP
  Backbone manufacturer: Jason Berman (Addgene Plasmid #74668)
  Backbone size w/o insert (bp): 4914
  Total vector size (bp): 7244
  Modifications to backbone: Add human PAX3::FOXO1-minusHD with upstream SP6 and Kozak sequence
  Vector type: Mammalian Expression
Growth in bacteria
  Bacterial resistance: Ampicillin, 100 μg/mL
  Growth temperature: 37°C
  Growth strain: DH5alpha
  Copy number: Unknown
Gene/Insert
  Gene/Insert name: PAX3::FOXO1-minusHD
  Species: H. sapiens (human)
  Insert size (bp): 2353
  Mutation: removed amino acids 218-278 for the homeobox DNA binding domain
  Entrez Gene: FOXO1 (a.k.a. FKH1, FKHR, FOXO1A); PAX3 (a.k.a. CDHS, HUP2, PAX-3, WS1, WS3)
Terms and licenses: Academic/Nonprofit Terms; Industry Terms: Not Available to Industry
Depositor comments: Please visit https://doi.org/10.1101/2024.07.12.603270 for bioRxiv preprint.
How to cite: PAX3::FOXO1ΔHD-2A-sfGFP was a gift from Genevieve Kendall (Addgene plasmid # 240099 ; http://n2t.net/addgene:240099 ; RRID:Addgene_240099)
