[The description below was written by a language model from this plasmid's Addgene catalogue record and pLannotate feature annotations shown in this document.]
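Description:
PAX3::FOXO1ΔHD-2A-sfGFP is a mammalian expression plasmid of about 7.2 kb built on the pCS2+MCS-P2A-sfGFP backbone. It carries a human PAX3::FOXO1 fusion coding sequence, the fusion oncoprotein associated with rhabdomyosarcoma, from which amino acids 218–278, comprising the homeobox DNA-binding domain, have been removed. The feature table shows the expected architecture: an N-terminal PAX3 fragment joined directly to a C-terminal FOXO1 fragment, followed after a short gap (where the backbone's P2A peptide would lie, although it is not annotated separately) by superfolder GFP. The 2A element causes ribosomal skipping, so the mutant fusion protein and sfGFP are produced as separate polypeptides from one transcript, and green fluorescence marks expressing cells without leaving a bulky tag on the oncoprotein.

Expression in vertebrate cells is driven by the simian CMV IE94 enhancer/promoter, which sits at the end of the linear map and reads across the plasmid junction into the insert. An SV40 polyadenylation signal lies downstream of sfGFP. An SP6 promoter and Kozak sequence were added immediately upstream of the coding region, so the same cassette can serve as a template for in vitro transcription of mRNA, a typical use of pCS2-type vectors for embryo injection. T7 and T3 promoter sequences flank the poly(A) region in the reverse orientation. The plasmid is propagated in E. coli through a high-copy ColE1/pUC-type origin with ampicillin selection, and it also retains an f1 origin and lac-derived backbone remnants. The construct is suited to testing how much the homeodomain contributes to PAX3::FOXO1 activity, in comparison with the intact fusion.
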