Features (pLannotate 1.2.2; 17 found; start..end, strand, type, name):
     35..53      +  promoter       SP6 promoter: promoter for bacteriophage SP6 RNA polymerase
    138..1130    +  CDS            PAX3 (fragment): PAX3_HUMAN - Also known as HUP2. Experimental evidence at protein level: Swiss-Prot protein existence level 1. Transcription factor that may regulate cell proliferation, migration and apoptosis. Involved in neural development and myogenesis. Transcriptional activator of MITF, acting synergistically with SOX10 (PubMed:21965087). From Homo sapiens (Human).
   1128..2465    +  CDS            FOXO1 (fragment): FOXO1_HUMAN - Also known as FKHR, FOXO1A. Experimental evidence at protein level: Swiss-Prot protein existence level 1. Transcription factor that is the main target of insulin signaling and regulates metabolic homeostasis in response to oxidative stress (PubMed:10358076, PubMed:12228231, PubMed:15220471, PubMed:15890677, PubMed:18356527, PubMed:19221179, PubMed:20543840, PubMed:21245099). Binds to the insulin response element (IRE) with consensus sequence 5'-TT[G/A]TTTTG-3' and the related Daf-16 family binding element (DBE) with consensus sequence 5'-TT[G/A]TTTAC-3' (PubMed:10358076). Activit
   2547..3260    +  CDS            Superfolder GFP: Superfolder GFP is a basic (constitutively fluorescent) green fluorescent protein published in 2005, derived from Aequorea victoria. It is reported to be a very rapidly-maturing weak dimer.
   3271..3288    -  promoter       T7 promoter (fragment): promoter for bacteriophage T7 RNA polymerase
   3293..3427    -  polyA_signal   SV40 poly(A) signal: SV40 polyadenylation signal
   3540..3558    -  promoter       T3 promoter: promoter for bacteriophage T3 RNA polymerase
   3603..3619    -  protein_bind   lac operator: The lac repressor binds to the lac operator to inhibit transcription in E. coli. This inhibition can be relieved by adding lactose or isopropyl-β-D-thiogalactopyranoside (IPTG). lac repressor encoded by lacI
   3627..3657    -  promoter       lac promoter: promoter for the E. coli lac operon
   3672..3693    -  protein_bind   CAP binding site: CAP binding activates transcription in the presence of cAMP. E. coli catabolite activator protein
   3706..3798    -  CDS            lacI (fragment): lac repressor; lacI; The lac repressor binds to the lac operator to inhibit transcription in E. coli. This inhibition can be relieved by adding lactose or isopropyl-β-D-thiogalactopyranoside (IPTG).
   3981..4569    -  rep_origin     ori: high-copy-number ColE1/pMB1/pBR322/pUC origin of replication
   4740..5600    -  CDS            AmpR: β-lactamase; bla; confers resistance to ampicillin, carbenicillin, and related antibiotics
   5601..5705    -  promoter       AmpR promoter: bla
   5758..6186    -  rep_origin     f1 ori (sequence partly withheld): f1 bacteriophage origin of replication; arrow indicates direction of (+) strand synthesis
   6191..6257    -  CDS            lacZα (fragment): LacZα fragment of β-galactosidase; lacZ fragment
   6264..7241    +  promoter       CMV IE94 promoter: enhancer/promoter region of simian cytomegalovirus major immediate early transcription unit IE94
>Addgene plasmid #240099 | PAX3::FOXO1ΔHD-2A-sfGFP | addgene full sequence | sequence record 488749 | Addgene NGS Result
CGCCATTCTGCCTGGGGACGTCGGAGCAAGCTTGATTTAGGTGACACTATAGAATACAAGCTACTTGTTC
TTTTTGCAGGATCCCATCGATTCGAATTCAAGGCCTCTCGAGCCTCTAGATTAATTAAGCCGCCACCATG
ACCACGCTGGCCGGCGCTGTGCCCAGGATGATGCGGCCGGGCCCGGGGCAGAACTACCCGCGTAGCGGGT
TCCCGCTGGAAGTGTCCACTCCCCTCGGCCAGGGCCGCGTCAACCAGCTCGGCGGCGTTTTTATCAACGG
CAGGCCGCTGCCCAACCACATCCGCCACAAGATCGTGGAGATGGCCCACCACGGCATCCGGCCCTGCGTC
ATCTCGCGCCAGCTGCGCGTGTCCCACGGCTGCGTCTCCAAGATCCTGTGCAGGTACCAGGAGACTGGCT
CCATACGTCCTGGTGCCATCGGCGGCAGCAAGCCCAAGCAGGTGACAACGCCTGACGTGGAGAAGAAAAT
TGAGGAATACAAAAGAGAGAACCCGGGCATGTTCAGCTGGGAAATCCGAGACAAATTACTCAAGGACGCG
GTCTGTGATCGAAACACCGTGCCGTCAGTGAGTTCCATCAGCCGCATCCTGAGAAGTAAATTCGGGAAAG
GTGAAGAGGAGGAGGCCGACTTGGAGAGGAAGGAGGCAGAGGAAAGCGAGAAGAAGGCCAAACACAGCAT
CGACGGCATCCTGAGCGAGCGAGCCTCAGCACCCCAATCAGATGAAGGCTCTGATATTGACTCTGAACCA
GATTTACCACTAAAGAGGAAAGGGGCCAATCAACTGATGGCTTTCAACCATCTCATTCCCGGGGGGTTCC
CTCCCACTGCCATGCCGACCTTGCCAACGTACCAGCTGTCGGAGACCTCTTACCAGCCCACATCTATTCC
ACAAGCTGTGTCAGATCCCAGCAGCACCGTTCACAGACCTCAACCGCTTCCTCCAAGCACTGTACACCAA
AGCACGATTCCTTCCAACCCAGACAGCAGCTCTGCCTACTGCCTCCCCAGCACCAGGCATGGATTTTCCA
GCTATACAGACAGCTTTGTGCCTCCGTCGGGGCCCTCCAACCCCATGAACCCCACCATTGGCAATGGCCT
CTCACCTCAGAATTCAATTCGTCATAATCTGTCCCTACACAGCAAGTTCATTCGTGTGCAGAATGAAGGA
ACTGGAAAAAGTTCTTGGTGGATGCTCAATCCAGAGGGTGGCAAGAGCGGGAAATCTCCTAGGAGAAGAG
CTGCATCCATGGACAACAACAGTAAATTTGCTAAGAGCCGAAGCCGAGCTGCCAAGAAGAAAGCATCTCT
CCAGTCTGGCCAGGAGGGTGCTGGGGACAGCCCTGGATCACAGTTTTCCAAATGGCCTGCAAGCCCTGGC
TCTCACAGCAATGATGACTTTGATAACTGGAGTACATTTCGCCCTCGAACTAGCTCAAATGCTAGTACTA
TTAGTGGGAGACTCTCACCCATTATGACCGAACAGGATGATCTTGGAGAAGGGGATGTGCATTCTATGGT
GTACCCGCCATCTGCCGCAAAGATGGCCTCTACTTTACCCAGTCTGTCTGAGATAAGCAATCCCGAAAAC
ATGGAAAATCTTTTGGATAATCTCAACCTTCTCTCATCACCAACATCATTAACTGTTTCGACCCAGTCCT
CACCTGGCACCATGATGCAGCAGACGCCGTGCTACTCGTTTGCGCCACCAAACACCAGTTTGAATTCACC
CAGCCCAAACTACCAAAAATATACATATGGCCAATCCAGCATGAGCCCTTTGCCCCAGATGCCTATACAA
ACACTTCAGGACAATAAGTCGAGTTATGGAGGTATGAGTCAGTATAACTGTGCGCCTGGACTCTTGAAGG
AGTTGCTGACTTCTGACTCTCCTCCCCATAATGACATTATGACACCAGTTGATCCTGGGGTAGCCCAGCC
CAACAGCCGGGTTCTGGGCCAGAACGTCATGATGGGCCCTAATTCGGTCATGTCAACCTATGGCAGCCAG
GCATCTCATAACAAAATGATGAATCCCAGCTCCCATACCCACCCTGGACATGCTCAGCAGACATCTGCAG
TTAACGGGCGTCCCCTGCCCCACACGGTAAGCACCATGCCCCACACCTCGGGTATGAACCGCCTGACCCA
AGTGAAGACACCTGTACAAGTGCCTCTGCCCCACCCCATGCAGATGAGTGCCCTGGGGGGCTACTCCTCC
GTGAGCAGCTGCAATGGCTATGGCAGAATGGGCCTTCTCCACCAGGAGAAGCTCCCAAGTGACTTGGATG
GCATGTTCATTGAGCGCTTAGACTGTGACATGGAATCCATCATTCGGAATGACCTCATGGATGGAGATAC
ATTGGATTTTAACTTTGACAATGTGTTGCCCAACCAAAGCTTCCCACACAGTGTCAAGACAACGACACAT
AGCTGGGTGTCAGGCGGCGCGCCAGGAAGCGGAGCTACTAACTTCAGCCTGCTGAAGCAGGCTGGAGACG
TGGAGGAGAACCCTGGACCTGGATCCATGAGCAAAGGAGAAGAACTTTTCACTGGAGTTGTCCCAATTCT
TGTTGAATTAGATGGTGATGTTAATGGGCACAAATTTTCTGTCCGTGGAGAGGGTGAAGGTGATGCTACA
AACGGAAAACTCACCCTTAAATTTATTTGCACTACTGGAAAACTACCTGTTCCGTGGCCAACACTTGTCA
CTACTCTGACCTATGGTGTTCAATGCTTTTCCCGTTATCCGGATCACATGAAACGGCATGACTTTTTCAA
GAGTGCCATGCCCGAAGGTTATGTACAGGAACGCACTATATCTTTCAAAGATGACGGGACCTACAAGACG
CGTGCTGAAGTCAAGTTTGAAGGTGATACCCTTGTTAATCGTATCGAGTTAAAGGGTATTGATTTTAAAG
AAGATGGAAACATTCTTGGACACAAACTCGAGTACAACTTTAACTCACACAATGTATACATCACGGCAGA
CAAACAAAAGAATGGAATCAAAGCTAACTTCAAAATTCGCCACAACGTTGAAGATGGTTCCGTTCAACTA
GCAGACCATTATCAACAAAATACTCCAATTGGCGATGGCCCTGTCCTTTTACCAGACAACCATTACCTGT
CGACACAATCTGTCCTGTCGAAAGATCCCAACGAAAAGCGTGACCACATGGTCCTTCTTGAGTTTGTAAC
TGCTGCTGGGATTACACATGGCATGGATGAGCTCTACAAATAATCTAGAACTATAGTGAGTCGTATTACG
TAGATCCAGACATGATAAGATACATTGATGAGTTTGGACAAACCACAACTAGAATGCAGTGAAAAAAATG
CTTTATTTGTGAAATTTGTGATGCTATTGCTTTATTTGTAACCATTATAAGCTGCAATAAACAAGTTAAC
AACAACAATTGCATTCATTTTATGTTTCAGGTTCAGGGGGAGGTGTGGGAGGTTTTTTAATTCGCGGCCG
CGGCGCCAATGCATTGGGCCCGGTACCCAGCTTTTGTTCCCTTTAGTGAGGGTTAATTGCGCGCTTGGCG
TAATCATGGTCATAGCTGTTTCCTGTGTGAAATTGTTATCCGCTCACAATTCCACACAACATACGAGCCG
GGAGCATAAAGTGTAAAGCCTGGGGTGCCTAATGAGTGAGCTAACTCACATTAATTGCGTTGCGCTCACT
GCCCGCTTTCCAGTCGGGAAACCTGTCGTGCCAGCTGCATTAATGAATCGGCCAACGCGCGGGGAGAGGC
GGTTTGCGTATTGGGCGCTCTTCCGCTTCCTCGCTCACTGACTCGCTGCGCTCGGTCGTTCGGCTGCGGC
GAGCGGTATCAGCTCACTCAAAGGCGGTAATACGGTTATCCACAGAATCAGGGGATAACGCAGGAAAGAA
CATGTGAGCAAAAGGCCAGCAAAAGGCCAGGAACCGTAAAAAGGCCGCGTTGCTGGCGTTTTTCCATAGG
CTCCGCCCCCCTGACGAGCATCACAAAAATCGACGCTCAAGTCAGAGGTGGCGAAACCCGACAGGACTAT
AAAGATACCAGGCGTTTCCCCCTGGAAGCTCCCTCGTGCGCTCTCCTGTTCCGACCCTGCCGCTTACCGG
ATACCTGTCCGCCTTTCTCCCTTCGGGAAGCGTGGCGCTTTCTCATAGCTCACGCTGTAGGTATCTCAGT
TCGGTGTAGGTCGTTCGCTCCAAGCTGGGCTGTGTGCACGAACCCCCCGTTCAGCCCGACCGCTGCGCCT
TATCCGGTAACTATCGTCTTGAGTCCAACCCGGTAAGACACGACTTATCGCCACTGGCAGCAGCCACTGG
TAACAGGATTAGCAGAGCGAGGTATGTAGGCGGTGCTACAGAGTTCTTGAAGTGGTGGCCTAACTACGGC
TACACTAGAAGAACAGTATTTGGTATCTGCGCTCTGCTGAAGCCAGTTACCTTCGGAAAAAGAGTTGGTA
GCTCTTGATCCGGCAAACAAACCACCGCTGGTAGCGGTGGTTTTTTTGTTTGCAAGCAGCAGATTACGCG
CAGAAAAAAAGGATCTCAAGAAGATCCTTTGATCTTTTCTACGGGGTCTGACGCTCAGTGGAACGAAAAC
TCACGTTAAGGGATTTTGGTCATGAGATTATCAAAAAGGATCTTCACCTAGATCCTTTTAAATTAAAAAT
GAAGTTTTAAATCAATCTAAAGTATATATGAGTAAACTTGGTCTGACAGTTACCAATGCTTAATCAGTGA
GGCACCTATCTCAGCGATCTGTCTATTTCGTTCATCCATAGTTGCCTGACTCCCCGTCGTGTAGATAACT
ACGATACGGGAGGGCTTACCATCTGGCCCCAGTGCTGCAATGATACCGCGAGACCCACGCTCACCGGCTC
CAGATTTATCAGCAATAAACCAGCCAGCCGGAAGGGCCGAGCGCAGAAGTGGTCCTGCAACTTTATCCGC
CTCCATCCAGTCTATTAATTGTTGCCGGGAAGCTAGAGTAAGTAGTTCGCCAGTTAATAGTTTGCGCAAC
GTTGTTGCCATTGCTACAGGCATCGTGGTGTCACGCTCGTCGTTTGGTATGGCTTCATTCAGCTCCGGTT
CCCAACGATCAAGGCGAGTTACATGATCCCCCATGTTGTGCAAAAAAGCGGTTAGCTCCTTCGGTCCTCC
GATCGTTGTCAGAAGTAAGTTGGCCGCAGTGTTATCACTCATGGTTATGGCAGCACTGCATAATTCTCTT
ACTGTCATGCCATCCGTAAGATGCTTTTCTGTGACTGGTGAGTACTCAACCAAGTCATTCTGAGAATAGT
GTATGCGGCGACCGAGTTGCTCTTGCCCGGCGTCAATACGGGATAATACCGCGCCACATAGCAGAACTTT
AAAAGTGCTCATCATTGGAAAACGTTCTTCGGGGCGAAAACTCTCAAGGATCTTACCGCTGTTGAGATCC
AGTTCGATGTAACCCACTCGTGCACCCAACTGATCTTCAGCATCTTTTACTTTCACCAGCGTTTCTGGGT
GAGCAAAAACAGGAAGGCAAAATGCCGCAAAAAAGGGAATAAGGGCGACACGGAAATGTTGAATACTCAT
ACTCTTCCTTTTTCAATATTATTGAAGCATTTATCAGGGTTATTGTCTCATGAGCGGATACATATTTGAA
TGTATTTAGAAAAATAAACAAATAGGGGTTCCGCGCACATTTCCCCGAAAAGTGCCACCTAAATTGTAAG
CGTTAATATTTTGTTAAAATTCGCGTTAAATTTTTGTTAAATCAGCTCATTTTTTAACCAATAGGCCGAA
ATCGGCAAAATCCCTTATAAATCAAAAGAATAGACCGAGATAGGGT
[37 nt withheld, positions 5857-5893]
AAAGAACGTGGACTCCAACGTCAAAGG
[49 nt withheld, positions 5921-5969]
T
[91 nt withheld, positions 5971-6061]
G
[124 nt withheld, positions 6063-6186]
CCCATTCGCCATTCAGGCTGCGCAACTGTTGGGAAGGGCGATCGGTGCGGGCCTCTTCGCTATTACGCCA
GTCGACCGCCAATTCAATATGGCGTATATGGACTCATGCCAATTCAATATGGTGGATCTGGACCTGTGCC
AATTCAATATGGCGTATATGGACTCGTGCCAATTCAATATGGTGGATCTGGACCCCAGCCAATTCAATAT
GGCGGACTTGGCACCATGCCAATTCAATATGGCGGACCTGGCACTGTGCCAACTGGGGAGGGGTCTACTT
GGCACGGTGCCAAGTTTGAGGAGGGGTCTTGGCCCTGTGCCAAGTCCGCCATATTGAATTGGCATGGTGC
CAATAATGGCGGCCATATTGGCTATATGCCAGGATCAATATATAGGCAATATCCAATATGGCCCTATGCC
AATATGGCTATTGGCCAGGTTCAATACTATGTATTGGCCCTATGCCATATAGTATTCCATATATGGGTTT
TCCTATTGACGTAGATAGCCCCTCCCAATGGGCGGTCCCATATACCATATATGGGGCTTCCTAATACCGC
CCATAGCCACTCCCCCATTGACGTCAATGGTCTCTATATATGGTCTTTCCTATTGACGTCATATGGGCGG
TCCTATTGACGTATATGGCGCCTCCCCCATTGACGTCAATTACGGTAAATGGCCCGCCTGGCTCAATGCC
CATTGACGTCAATAGGACCACCCACCATTGACGTCAATGGGATGGCTCATTGCCCATTCATATCCGTTCT
CACGCCCCCTATTGACGTCAATGACGGTAAATGGCCCACTTGGCAGTACATCAATATCTATTAATAGTAA
CTTGGCAAGTACATTACTATTGGAAGTACGCCAGGGTACATTGGCAGTACTCCCATTGACGTCAATGGCG
GTAAATGGCCCGCGATGGCTGCCAAGTACATCCCCATTGACGTCAATGGGGAGGGGCAATGACGCAAATG
GGCGTTCCATTGACGTAAATGGGCGGTAGGCGTGCCTAATGGGAGGTCTATATAAGCAATGCTCGTTTAG
GGAAC
